Addgene plasmid #64521: pRG203MX
Purpose: (Empty Backbone) Integrative E. coli/S. cerevisiae shuttle vector
Depositing lab: Joerg Stelling. Depositing organization: ETH Zurich (Swiss Federal Institute of Technology). Publication: A shuttle vector series for precise genetic engineering of Saccharomyces cerevisiae. Gnugge R, Liphardt T, Rudolf F. Yeast. 2015 Dec 9. doi: 10.1002/yea.3144. PubMed 26647923.
Backbone
  Vector backbone: pRG203MX
  Backbone manufacturer: Robert Gnuegge
  Backbone size (bp): 3833
  Vector type: Yeast Expression
  Selectable markers: HIS3
Growth in bacteria
  Bacterial resistance: Ampicillin, 100 μg/mL
  Growth temperature: 37°C
  Growth strain: DH5alpha
  Copy number: High Copy
Gene/Insert
  Cloning method: Restriction Enzyme
  Sequencing primers: 5′ T7; 3′ T3
Resource information
  A portion of this plasmid was derived from a plasmid made by: The HIS3MX marker gene was derived from pFA6a-HIS3MX6 (Wach et al. [1997]: Heterologous HIS3 marker and GFP reporter modules for PCR-targeting in Saccharomyces cerevisiae.).
Terms and licenses: Academic/Nonprofit Terms; Industry Terms: Not Available to Industry
How to cite: pRG203MX was a gift from Joerg Stelling (Addgene plasmid # 64521 ; http://n2t.net/addgene:64521 ; RRID:Addgene_64521)
