[The description below was written by a language model from this plasmid's Addgene catalogue record and pLannotate feature annotations shown in this document.]
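Description:
pRG203MX is a 3,833 bp empty-backbone shuttle vector for E. coli and Saccharomyces cerevisiae, catalogued as an integrative yeast expression plasmid and belonging to a vector series built for precise genetic engineering of budding yeast. In bacteria it is maintained at high copy through a ColE1/pUC-type origin and selected with ampicillin via the β-lactamase gene and its native promoter. The feature table shows no yeast replication origin or centromere (no 2μ or CEN/ARS element). This fits its integrative design, in which stable transformants arise only when the plasmid recombines into the genome.

Yeast selection relies on the HIS3MX marker, which the record says was derived from pFA6a-HIS3MX6. The annotation identifies its coding sequence as the Schizosaccharomyces pombe his5 gene, a heterologous ortholog that complements S. cerevisiae his3 mutations while sharing little sequence with the native locus, which limits unwanted recombination with the marker itself. A segment upstream of it is annotated as S. cerevisiae HIS3 promoter, and a short fragment matching a yeast open reading frame lies on the other side of the cloning region. These may be homology sequences that direct integration, but the record does not state the target locus or how the plasmid is linearised.

The cloning region is a pBluescript-derived multiple cloning site flanked by T7 and T3 promoters, which also serve as the sequencing primer sites, with remnants of lacZα, the lac operator and lacI nearby. No yeast promoter, terminator or insert is supplied in the cloning site, so users add their own expression cassette by restriction cloning and obtain single-copy, genomically stable strains selected on histidine-free medium.
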