Features (pLannotate 1.2.2; 13 found; start..end, strand, type, name):
     85..269     +  promoter       HIS3 promoter: S. cerevisiae HIS3
    273..920     +  CDS            his5: HIS7_SCHPO - Experimental evidence at protein level: Swiss-Prot protein existence level 1. From Schizosaccharomyces pombe (strain 972 / ATCC 24843) (Fission yeast).
   1219..1297    -  CDS            lacZα (fragment): LacZα fragment of β-galactosidase; lacZ fragment
   1300..1318    +  promoter       T7 promoter: promoter for bacteriophage T7 RNA polymerase
   1425..1510    +  misc_feature   MCS (fragment): pBluescript multiple cloning site
   1551..1568    -  promoter       LEU2 promoter (fragment): S. cerevisiae LEU2
   1592..1610    -  promoter       T3 promoter: promoter for bacteriophage T3 RNA polymerase
   1655..1671    -  protein_bind   lac operator: The lac repressor binds to the lac operator to inhibit transcription in E. coli. This inhibition can be relieved by adding lactose or isopropyl-β-D-thiogalactopyranoside (IPTG). lac repressor encoded by lacI
   1674..1829    +  CDS            YO201_YEAST (fragment): Protein uncertain: Swiss-Prot protein existence level 5. From Saccharomyces cerevisiae (strain ATCC 204508 / S288c) (Baker's yeast).
   1842..1893    -  CDS            lacI (fragment): lac repressor; lacI; The lac repressor binds to the lac operator to inhibit transcription in E. coli. This inhibition can be relieved by adding lactose or isopropyl-β-D-thiogalactopyranoside (IPTG).
   2076..2664    -  rep_origin     ori: high-copy-number ColE1/pMB1/pBR322/pUC origin of replication
   2843..3703    -  CDS            AmpR: β-lactamase; bla; confers resistance to ampicillin, carbenicillin, and related antibiotics
   3704..3808    -  promoter       AmpR promoter: bla
>Addgene plasmid #64521 | pRG203MX | depositor full sequence | sequence record 108542 | pRG203MX sequence 3833 bps
GACGTCGAAAGAACGCGGCATTAGCAACATTTGCGAAGCGAACGATTTTGCGAACTGCTATTAATTAACT
CTGGCGCGCCTCCTCTAGTACACTCTATATTTTTTTATGCCTCGGTAATGATTTTCATTTTTTTTTTTCC
ACCTAGCGGATGACTCTTTTTTTTTCTTAGCGATTGGCATTATCACATAATGAATTATACATTATATAAA
GTAATGTGATTTCTTCGAAGAATATACTAAAAAATGAGCAGGCAAGATAAACGAAGGCACATATGAGGAG
GGCTTTTGTAGAAAGAAATACGAACGAAACGAAAATCAGCGTTGCCATCGCTTTGGACAAAGCTCCCTTA
CCTGAAGAGTCGAATTTTATTGATGAACTTATAACTTCCAAGCATGCAAACCAAAAGGGAGAACAAGTAA
TCCAAGTAGACACGGGAATTGGATTCTTGGATCACATGTATCATGCACTGGCTAAACATGCAGGCTGGAG
CTTACGACTTTACTCAAGAGGTGATTTAATCATCGATGATCATCACACTGCAGAAGATACTGCTATTGCA
CTTGGTATTGCATTCAAGCAGGCTATGGGTAACTTTGCCGGTGTTAAAAGATTTGGACATGCTTATTGTC
CACTTGACGAAGCTCTTTCCAGAAGCGTAGTTGACTTGTCGGGACGGCCCTATGCTGTTATCGATTTGGG
ATTAAAGCGTGAAAAGGTTGGGGAATTGTCCTGTGAAATGATCCCTCACTTACTATATTCCTTTTCGGTA
GCTGCTGGAATTACTTTGCATGTTACCTGCTTATATGGTAGTAATGACCATCATCGTGCTGAAAGCGCTT
TTAAATCTCTGGCTGTTGCCATGCGCGCGGCTACTTCTCTTACTGGAAGTTCTGAAGTCCCAAGCACGAA
GGGAGTGTTGTAAAGATGAATTGGATTATGTCAGGAAAAGAACGACAATTTTGCATCCAAATTGTCTAAA
TTTTAGAGTTGCTTGAAAACAATAGAACCTTACTTGCTTTATAATTACGTTAATTAGAAGCGTTATCTCG
TGAAGGAATATAGTACGTAGCCGTATAAATTGAATTGAATGTTCAGCTTATAGAATAGAGACACTTTGCT
GTTCAATGCGTCGTCACTTACCATACTCACTTTATTATACGACTTTAAGTATAAACTCCGCGGTTATGGT
AAAATTAATGATGCACAAACGTCCGATCGGATGTGCTGCAAGGCGATTAAGTTGGGTAACGCCAGGGTTT
TCCCAGTCACGACGTTGTAAAACGACGGCCAGTGAATTGTAATACGACTCACTATAGGGCGAATTGGAGA
AACAGAATAATATATAAACCTGTATAATATAACCTTGAAGACTATATTTCTTTTCGCGGCCGCCTATAGG
GCGAATTGGAGCTCCACCGCGGTGGCTCTAGAACTAGTGGATCCCCCGGGCTGCAGGAATTCGATATCAA
GCTTATCGATACCGTCGACCTCGAGGGGGGGCCCGGTACCCAGCTTCGGCCGTATTTACAGATAACGATG
TCGTTATTATATATATATATATATATTGTCACTTGTACCCAGCTTTTGTTCCCTTTAGTGAGGGTTAATT
TCGAGCTTGGCGTAATCATGGTCATAGCTGTTTCCTGTGTGAAATTGTTATCCGCTCACAACAGCTGACA
CCGATTATTTAAAGCTGCAGCATACGATATATATACATGTGTATATATGTATACCTATGAATGTCAGTAA
GTATGTATACGAACAGTATGATACTGAAGATGACAAGGTAATGCATCATTCTATACGTGTCATTCTGAAC
GAGGCGCGCCTCTCCCTGCAGGCATTAATGAATCGGCCAACGCGCGGGGAGAGGCGGTTTGCGTATTGGG
CGCTCTTCCGCTTCCTCGCTCACTGACTCGCTGCGCTCGGTCGTTCGGCTGCGGCGAGCGGTATCAGCTC
ACTCAAAGGCGGTAATACGGTTATCCACAGAATCAGGGGATAACGCAGGAAAGAACATGTGAGCAAAAGG
CCAGCAAAAGGCCAGGAACCGTAAAAAGGCCGCGTTGCTGGCGTTTTTCCATAGGCTCCGCCCCCCTGAC
GAGCATCACAAAAATCGACGCTCAAGTCAGAGGTGGCGAAACCCGACAGGACTATAAAGATACCAGGCGT
TTCCCCCTGGAAGCTCCCTCGTGCGCTCTCCTGTTCCGACCCTGCCGCTTACCGGATACCTGTCCGCCTT
TCTCCCTTCGGGAAGCGTGGCGCTTTCTCATAGCTCACGCTGTAGGTATCTCAGTTCGGTGTAGGTCGTT
CGCTCCAAGCTGGGCTGTGTGCACGAACCCCCCGTTCAGCCCGACCGCTGCGCCTTATCCGGTAACTATC
GTCTTGAGTCCAACCCGGTAAGACACGACTTATCGCCACTGGCAGCAGCCACTGGTAACAGGATTAGCAG
AGCGAGGTATGTAGGCGGTGCTACAGAGTTCTTGAAGTGGTGGCCTAACTACGGCTACACTAGAAGAACA
GTATTTGGTATCTGCGCTCTGCTGAAGCCAGTTACCTTCGGAAAAAGAGTTGGTAGCTCTTGATCCGGCA
AACAAACCACCGCTGGTAGCGGTGGTTTTTTTGTTTGCAAGCAGCAGATTACGCGCAGAAAAAAAGGATC
TCAAGAAGATCCTTTGATCTTTTGTTTAAACCTACGGGGTCTGACGCTCAGTGGAACGAAAACTCACGTT
AAGGGATTTTGGTCATGAGATTATCAAAAAGGATCTTCACCTAGATCCTTTTAAATTAAAAATGAAGTTT
TAAATCAATCTAAAGTATATATGAGTAAACTTGGTCTGACAGTTACCAATGCTTAATCAGTGAGGCACCT
ATCTCAGCGATCTGTCTATTTCGTTCATCCATAGTTGCCTGACTCCCCGTCGTGTAGATAACTACGATAC
GGGAGGGCTTACCATCTGGCCCCAGTGCTGCAATGATACCGCGAGACCCACGCTCACCGGCTCCAGATTT
ATCAGCAATAAACCAGCCAGCCGGAAGGGCCGAGCGCAGAAGTGGTCCTGCAACTTTATCCGCCTCCATC
CAGTCTATTAATTGTTGCCGGGAAGCTAGAGTAAGTAGTTCGCCAGTTAATAGTTTGCGCAACGTTGTTG
CCATTGCTACAGGCATCGTGGTGTCACGCTCGTCGTTTGGTATGGCTTCATTCAGCTCCGGTTCCCAACG
ATCAAGGCGAGTTACATGATCCCCCATGTTGTGCAAAAAAGCGGTTAGCTCCTTCGGTCCTCCGATGGTT
GTCAGAAGTAAGTTGGCCGCAGTGTTATCACTCATGGTTATGGCAGCACTGCATAATTCTCTTACTGTCA
TGCCATCCGTAAGATGCTTTTCTGTGACTGGTGAGTACTCAACCAAGTCATTCTGAGAATAGTGTATGCG
GCGACCGAGTTGCTCTTGCCCGGCGTCAATACGGGATAATACCGCGCCACATAGCAGAACTTTAAAAGTG
CTCATCATTGGAAAACGTTCTTCGGGGCGAAAACTCTCAAGGATCTTACCGCTGTTGAGATCCAGTTCGA
TGTAACCCACTCGTGCACCCAACTGATCTTCAGCATCTTTTACTTTCACCAGCGTTTCTGGGTGAGCAAA
AACAGGAAGGCAAAATGCCGCAAAAAAGGGAATAAGGGCGACACGGAAATGTTGAATACTCATACTCTTC
CTTTTTCAATATTATTGAAGCATTTATCAGGGTTATTGTCTCATGAGCGGATACATATTTGAATGTATTT
AGAAAAATAAACAAATAGGGGTTCCGCGCACATTTCCCCGAAAAGTGCCACCT
