>Addgene plasmid #64521 | pRG203MX | addgene partial sequence | sequence record 111037 | DK060425_1 5'-TCCTTAAACCTGTCTTGTAA-3'
GTCGAAAGAACGCGGCATTAGCAACATTTGCGAAGCGAACGATTTTGCGAACTGCTATTAATTAACTCTG
GCGCGCCTCCTCTAGTACACTCTATATTTTTTTATGCCTCGGTAATGATTTTCATTTTTTTTTTTCCACC
TAGCGGATGACTCTTTTTTTTTCTTAGCGATTGGCATTATCACATAATGAATTATACATTATATAAAGTA
ATGTGATTTCTTCGAAGAATATACTAAAAAATGAGCAGGCAAGATAAACGAAGGCACATATGAGGAGGGC
TTTTGTAGAAAGAAATACGAACGAAACGAAAATCAGCGTTGCCATCGCTTTGGACAAAGCTCCCTTACCT
GAAGAGTCGAATTTTATTGATGAACTTATAACTTCCAAGCATGCAAACCAAAAGGGAGAACAAGTAATCC
AAGTAGACACGGGAATTGGATTCTTGGATCACATGTATCATGCACTGGCTAAACATGCAGGCTGGAGCTT
ACGACTTTACTCAAGAGGTGATTTAATCATCGATGATCATCACACTGCAGAAGATACTGCTATTGCACTT
GGTATTGCATTCAAGCAGGCTATGGGTAACTTTGCCGGTGTTAAAAGATTTGGACATGCTTATTGTCCAC
TTGACGAAGCTCTTTCCAGAAGCGTAGTTGACTTGTCGGGACGGCCCTATGCTGTTATCGATTTGGGATT
AAAGCGTGAAAAGGTTGGGGAATTGTCCTGTGAAATGATCCCTCACTTACTATATTCCTTTTCGGTAGCT
GCTGGAATTACTTTGCATGTTACCTGCTTATATGGTAGTAATGACCATCATCGTGCTGAAAGCGCTTTTA
AATCTCTGGCTGTTGCCATGCGCGCGGCTACTTCTCTTACTGGAAGTTCTGAAGTCCCAAGCACGAAGGG
AGTGTTGTAAAGATGAATTGGATTATGTCAGGAAAAGAACGACAATTTTGCATCCAAATTGTCTAAATTT
TAGAGTTGCTTGAAAACAATAGAACCTTACTTGCTTTATAATTACGTTAATTAGAAGCGTTATCTCGTGA
AGGAATATAGTACGTAGCCGTATAAATTGAATTGAATGTTCAGCTTATAGAATAGAGACACTT
