>Addgene plasmid #64521 | pRG203MX | addgene partial sequence | sequence record 111038 | M13pUC-Rev 5'-AGCGGATAACAATTTCACACAGG-3'
TGACCATGATTACGCCAAGCTCGAAATTAACCCTCACTAAAGGGAACAAAAGCTGGGTACAAGTGACAAT
ATATATATATATATATAATAACGACATCGTTATCTGTAAATACGGCCGAAGCTGGGTACCGGGCCCCCCC
TCGAGGTCGACGGTATCGATAAGCTTGATATCGAATTCCTGCAGCCCGGGGGATCCACTAGTTCTAGAGC
CACCGCGGTGGAGCTCCAATTCGCCCTATAGGCGGCCGCGAAAAGAAATATAGTCTTCAAGGTTATATTA
TACAGGTTTATATATTATTCTGTTTCTCCAATTCGCCCTATAGTGAGTCGTATTACAATTCACTGGCCGT
CGTTTTACAACGTCGTGACTGGGAAAACCCTGGCGTTACCCAACTTAATCGCCTTGCAGCACATCCGATC
GGACGTTTGTGCATCATTAATTTTACCATAACCGCGGAGTTTATACTTAAAGTCGTATAATAAAGTGAGT
ATGGTAAGTGACGACGCATTGAACAGCAAAGTGTCTCTATTCTATAAGCTGAACATTCAATTCAATTTAT
ACGGCTACGTACTATATTCCTTCACGAGATAACGCTTCTAATTAACGTAATTATAAAGCAAGTAAGGTTC
TATTGTTTTCAAGCAACTCTAAAATTTAGACAATTTGGATGCAAAATTGTCGTTCTTTTCCTGACATAAT
CCAATTCATCTTTACAACACTCCCTTCGTGCTTGGGACTTCAGAACTTCCAGTAAGAGAAGTAGCCGCGC
GCATGGCAACAGCCAGAGATTTAAAAGCGCTTTCAGCACGATGATGGTCATTACTACCATATAAGCAGGT
AACATGCAAAGTAATTCCAGCAGCTACCGAAAAGGAATATAGTAAGTGAGGGATCATTTCACAGGACAAT
TCCCCAACCTTTTCACGCTTTAATCCCAAATCGATAACAGCATAGGGCCGTCCCGACAAGTCAACTACGC
TTCTGGAAAGAGCTTCGTCAAGTGGACAATAAGCATGTCCAAATCTTTTAACACCGGCAAAGTTACCCAT
AGCCTGCTTGAATGCAATACCAAGTGCAATAGCAGTATCTTCTGCAGTG
